Addgene plasmid #201979: pcDNA3.1-IGF1R-V5/HIS
Purpose: expression of human IGF1R receptor tyrosine kinase in mammalian cells
Depositing lab: Pavel Krejčí. Depositing organization: Masaryk University. Publication: One reporter for in-cell activity profiling of majority of protein kinase oncogenes. Gudernova I, Foldynova-Trantirkova S, Ghannamova BE, Fafilek B, Varecha M, Balek L, Hruba E, Jonatova L, Jelinkova I, Kunova Bosakova M, Trantirek L, Mayer J, Krejci P. Elife. 2017 Feb 15;6. pii: e21536. doi: 10.7554/eLife.21536. PubMed 28199182.
Backbone
  Vector backbone: pcDNA3.1-V5/His
  Backbone manufacturer: Invitrogen
  Vector type: Mammalian Expression
Growth in bacteria
  Bacterial resistance: Ampicillin, 100 μg/mL
  Growth temperature: 37°C
  Growth strain: DH5alpha
  Copy number: High Copy
Gene/Insert
  Gene/Insert name: IGF1R receptor tyrosine kinase
  Species: H. sapiens (human)
  Entrez Gene: IGF1R (a.k.a. CD221, IGFIR, IGFR, JTK13)
  Promoter: CMV
  Tag / fusion protein: V5, 6xHis (C terminal on backbone)
  Cloning method: TOPO Cloning
Terms and licenses: Academic/Nonprofit Terms; Industry Terms: Not Available to Industry
How to cite: pcDNA3.1-IGF1R-V5/HIS was a gift from Pavel Krejčí (Addgene plasmid # 201979 ; http://n2t.net/addgene:201979 ; RRID:Addgene_201979)
