[The description below was written by a language model from this plasmid's Addgene catalogue record and pLannotate feature annotations shown in this document.]
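Description:
pcDNA3.1-IGF1R-V5/HIS is a mammalian expression plasmid of about 9.6 kb, built on the Invitrogen pcDNA3.1-V5/His backbone, into which the coding sequence for the human insulin-like growth factor 1 receptor (IGF1R), a receptor tyrosine kinase, was inserted by TOPO cloning. It is propagated in E. coli as a high-copy plasmid through a ColE1/pUC-type origin and selected with ampicillin via the β-lactamase gene and its own promoter. An f1 origin is also present, which allows single-stranded DNA production. Small remnants of lac regulatory elements, a bom fragment and a short match to an HIV-1 LTR appear in the annotation, but these are backbone leftovers or incidental matches rather than functional parts of the design.

The IGF1R open reading frame (roughly 4.1 kb) sits downstream of the human cytomegalovirus immediate early enhancer and promoter, which drives strong constitutive transcription in mammalian cells. A T7 promoter lies between the CMV promoter and the insert, permitting in vitro transcription. The transcript is terminated by the bovine growth hormone polyadenylation signal. The backbone supplies C-terminal V5 and 6xHis tags for detection and purification. The feature table annotates the V5 epitope just after the IGF1R coding sequence, but does not separately call the His tag. A second cassette, consisting of the SV40 early promoter, the neomycin phosphotransferase gene and the SV40 poly(A) signal, allows G418 selection of stably transfected cells. According to the record, the construct is intended for expression of human IGF1R in mammalian cells, and the associated publication concerns in-cell activity profiling of protein kinase oncogenes with a reporter.
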