Features (pLannotate 1.2.2; 21 found; start..end, strand, type, name):
     33..85      -  misc_feature   bom (fragment): basis of mobility region from pBR322
    240..619     +  enhancer       CMV enhancer: human cytomegalovirus immediate early enhancer
    620..823     +  promoter       CMV promoter: human cytomegalovirus (CMV) immediate early promoter
    819..852     +  LTR            5' LTR (truncated) (fragment): truncated 5' long terminal repeat (LTR) from HIV-1
    868..886     +  promoter       T7 promoter: promoter for bacteriophage T7 RNA polymerase
    944..5044    +  CDS            IGF1R (sequence partly withheld): IGF1R_HUMAN - Experimental evidence at protein level: Swiss-Prot protein existence level 1. When present in a hybrid receptor with INSR, binds IGF1. PubMed:12138094 shows that hybrid receptors composed of IGF1R and INSR isoform Long are activated with a high affinity by IGF1, with low affinity by IGF2 and not significantly activated by insulin, and that hybrid receptors composed of IGF1R and INSR isoform Short are activated by IGF1, IGF2 and insulin. In contrast, PubMed:16831875 shows that hybrid receptors composed of IGF1R and INSR isoform Long and hybrid receptors composed of IGF1R and INSR
   5120..5161    +  CDS            V5 tag: epitope tag from simian virus 5
   5217..5441    +  polyA_signal   bGH poly(A) signal: bovine growth hormone polyadenylation signal
   5445..5466    +  promoter       SV40 promoter (fragment): SV40 enhancer and early promoter
   5487..5915    +  rep_origin     f1 ori (sequence partly withheld): f1 bacteriophage origin of replication; arrow indicates direction of (+) strand synthesis
   5929..6258    +  promoter       SV40 promoter: SV40 enhancer and early promoter
   6325..7116    +  CDS            neo: KKA2_KLEPN - Also known as kan, nptII. Experimental evidence at protein level: Swiss-Prot protein existence level 1. Resistance to kanamycin, neomycin, paromomycin, ribostamycin, butirosin and gentamicin B. From Klebsiella pneumoniae.
   7142..7300    +  CDS            ble (fragment): BLE_KLEPN - Experimental evidence at protein level: Swiss-Prot protein existence level 1. Binding protein with a strong affinity to the bleomycin family of antibiotics. Binds to CL990; an antimitotic-antibiotic compound. From Klebsiella pneumoniae.
   7295..7416    +  polyA_signal   SV40 poly(A) signal: SV40 polyadenylation signal
   7489..7505    -  protein_bind   lac operator: The lac repressor binds to the lac operator to inhibit transcription in E. coli. This inhibition can be relieved by adding lactose or isopropyl-β-D-thiogalactopyranoside (IPTG). lac repressor encoded by lacI
   7513..7543    -  promoter       lac promoter: promoter for the E. coli lac operon
   7558..7579    -  protein_bind   CAP binding site: CAP binding activates transcription in the presence of cAMP. E. coli catabolite activator protein
   7592..7684    -  CDS            lacI (fragment): lac repressor; lacI; The lac repressor binds to the lac operator to inhibit transcription in E. coli. This inhibition can be relieved by adding lactose or isopropyl-β-D-thiogalactopyranoside (IPTG).
   7867..8455    -  rep_origin     ori: high-copy-number ColE1/pMB1/pBR322/pUC origin of replication
   8626..9486    -  CDS            AmpR: β-lactamase; bla; confers resistance to ampicillin, carbenicillin, and related antibiotics
   9487..9591    -  promoter       AmpR promoter: bla
>Addgene plasmid #201979 | pcDNA3.1-IGF1R-V5/HIS | addgene full sequence | sequence record 396818 | Addgene NGS Result
ACGTCGACGGATCGGGAGATCTCCCGATCCCCTATGGTGCACTCTCAGTACAATCTGCTCTGATGCCGCA
TAGTTAAGCCAGTATCTGCTCCCTGCTTGTGTGTTGGAGGTCGCTGAGTAGTGCGCGAGCAAAATTTAAG
CTACAACAAGGCAAGGCTTGACCGACAATTGCATGAAGAATCTGCTTAGGGTTAGGCGTTTTGCGCTGCT
TCGCGATGTACGGGCCAGATATACGCGTTGACATTGATTATTGACTAGTTATTAATAGTAATCAATTACG
GGGTCATTAGTTCATAGCCCATATATGGAGTTCCGCGTTACATAACTTACGGTAAATGGCCCGCCTGGCT
GACCGCCCAACGACCCCCGCCCATTGACGTCAATAATGACGTATGTTCCCATAGTAACGCCAATAGGGAC
TTTCCATTGACGTCAATGGGTGGAGTATTTACGGTAAACTGCCCACTTGGCAGTACATCAAGTGTATCAT
ATGCCAAGTACGCCCCCTATTGACGTCAATGACGGTAAATGGCCCGCCTGGCATTATGCCCAGTACATGA
CCTTATGGGACTTTCCTACTTGGCAGTACATCTACGTATTAGTCATCGCTATTACCATGGTGATGCGGTT
TTGGCAGTACATCAATGGGCGTGGATAGCGGTTTGACTCACGGGGATTTCCAAGTCTCCACCCCATTGAC
GTCAATGGGAGTTTGTTTTGGCACCAAAATCAACGGGACTTTCCAAAATGTCGTAACAACTCCGCCCCAT
TGACGCAAATGGGCGGTAGGCGTGTACGGTGGGAGGTCTATATAAGCAGAGCTCTCTGGCTAACTAGAGA
ACCCACTGCTTACTGGCTTATCGAAATTAATACGACTCACTATAGGGAGACCCAAGCTGGCTAGTTAAGC
TTGGTACCGAGCTCGGATCCAGTACCCTTCACCATGAAGTCTGGCTCCGGAGGAGGGTCCCCGACCTCGC
TGTGGGGGCTCCTGTTTCTCTCCGCCGCGCTCTCGCTCTGGCCGACGAGTGGA
[2688 nt withheld, positions 1034-3721]
AAAACAGGATATGAAAACTTCATCCATCTGATCATCGCTCTGCCCGTCGCTGTCCTGTTGATCGTGGGAG
GGTTGGTGATTATGCTGTACGTCTTCCATAGAAAGAGAAATAACAGCAGGCTGGGGAATGGAGTGCTGTA
TGCCTCTGTGAACCCGGAGTACTTCAGCGCTGCTGATGTGTACGTTCCTGATGAGTGGGAGGTGGCTCGG
GAGAAGATCACCATGAGCCGGGAACTTGGGCAGGGGTCGTTTGGGATGGTCTATGAAGGAGTTGCCAAGG
GTGTGGTGAAAGATGAACCTGAAACCAGAGTGGCCATTAAAACAGTGAACGAGGCCGCAAGCATGCGTGA
GAGGATTGAGTTTCTCAACGAAGCTTCTGTGATGAAGGAGTTCAATTGTCACCATGTGGTGCGATTGCTG
GGTGTGGTGTCCCAAGGCCAGCCAACACTGGTCATCATGGAACTGATGACACGGGGCGATCTCAAAAGTT
ATCTCCGGTCTCTGAGGCCAGAAATGGAGAATAATCCAGTCCTAGCACCTCCAAGCCTGAGCAAGATGAT
TCAGATGGCCGGAGAGATTGCAGACGGCATGGCATACCTCAACGCCAATAAGTTCGTCCACAGAGACCTT
GCTGCCCGGAATTGCATGGTAGCCGAAGATTTCACAGTCAAAATCGGAGATTTTGGTATGACGCGAGATA
TCTATGAGACAGACTATTACCGGAAAGGAGGGAAAGGGCTGCTGCCCGTGCGCTGGATGTCTCCTGAGTC
CCTCAAGGATGGAGTCTTCACCACTTACTCGGACGTCTGGTCCTTCGGGGTCGTCCTCTGGGAGATCGCC
ACACTGGCCGAGCAGCCCTACCAGGGCTTGTCCAACGAGCAAGTCCTTCGCTTCGTCATGGAGGGCGGCC
TTCTGGACAAGCCAGACAACTGTCCTGACATGCTGTTTGAACTGATGCGCATGTGCTGGCAGTATAACCC
CAAGATGAGGCCTTCCTTCCTGGAGATCATCAGCAGCATCAAAGAGGAGATGGAGCCTGGCTTCCGGGAG
GTCTCCTTCTACTACAGCGAGGAGAACAAGCTGCCCGAGCCGGAGGAGCTGGACCTGGAGCCAGAGAACA
TGGAGAGCGTCCCCCTGGACCCCTCGGCCTCCTCGTCCTCCCTGCCACTGCCCGACAGACACTCAGGACA
CAAGGCCGAGAACGGCCCCGGCCCTGGGGTGCTGGTCCTCCGCGCCAGCTTCGACGAGAGACAGCCTTAC
GCCCACATGAACGGGGGCCGCAAGAACGAGCGGGCCTTGCCGCTGCCCCAGTCTTCGACCTGCGCAAAGG
GTCAAGACAATTCTGCAGATATCCAGCACAGTGGCGGCCGCTCGAGTCTAGAGGGCCCGCGGTTCGAAGG
TAAGCCTATCCCTAACCCTCTCCTCGGTCTCGATTCTACGCGTACCGGTCATCATCACCATCACCATTGA
GTTTAAACCCGCTGATCAGCCTCGACTGTGCCTTCTAGTTGCCAGCCATCTGTTGTTTGCCCCTCCCCCG
TGCCTTCCTTGACCCTGGAAGGTGCCACTCCCACTGTCCTTTCCTAATAAAATGAGGAAATTGCATCGCA
TTGTCTGAGTAGGTGTCATTCTATTCTGGGGGGTGGGGTGGGGCAGGACAGCAAGGGGGAGGATTGGGAA
GACAATAGCAGGCATGCTGGGGATGCGGTGGGCTCTATGGCTTCTGAGGCGGAAAGAACCAGCTGGGGCT
CTAGGGGGTATCCCC
[124 nt withheld, positions 5487-5610]
C
[91 nt withheld, positions 5612-5702]
A
[49 nt withheld, positions 5704-5752]
CCTTTGACGTTGGAGTCCACGTTCTTT
[37 nt withheld, positions 5780-5816]
ACCCTATCTCGGTCTATTCTTTTGATTTATAAGGGATTTTGCCGATTTCGGCCTATTGGTTAAAAAATGA
GCTGATTTAACAAAAATTTAACGCGAATTAATTCTGTGGAATGTGTGTCAGTTAGGGTGTGGAAAGTCCC
CAGGCTCCCCAGCAGGCAGAAGTATGCAAAGCATGCATCTCAATTAGTCAGCAACCAGGTGTGGAAAGTC
CCCAGGCTCCCCAGCAGGCAGAAGTATGCAAAGCATGCATCTCAATTAGTCAGCAACCATAGTCCCGCCC
CTAACTCCGCCCATCCCGCCCCTAACTCCGCCCAGTTCCGCCCATTCTCCGCCCCATGGCTGACTAATTT
TTTTTATTTATGCAGAGGCCGAGGCCGCCTCTGCCTCTGAGCTATTCCAGAAGTAGTGAGGAGGCTTTTT
TGGAGGCCTAGGCTTTTGCAAAAAGCTCCCGGGAGCTTGTATATCCATTTTCGGATCTGATCAAGAGACA
GGATGAGGATCGTTTCGCATGATTGAACAAGATGGATTGCACGCAGGTTCTCCGGCCGCTTGGGTGGAGA
GGCTATTCGGCTATGACTGGGCACAACAGACAATCGGCTGCTCTGATGCCGCCGTGTTCCGGCTGTCAGC
GCAGGGGCGCCCGGTTCTTTTTGTCAAGACCGACCTGTCCGGTGCCCTGAATGAACTGCAGGACGAGGCA
GCGCGGCTATCGTGGCTGGCCACGACGGGCGTTCCTTGCGCAGCTGTGCTCGACGTTGTCACTGAAGCGG
GAAGGGACTGGCTGCTATTGGGCGAAGTGCCGGGGCAGGATCTCCTGTCATCTCACCTTGCTCCTGCCGA
GAAAGTATCCATCATGGCTGATGCAATGCGGCGGCTGCATACGCTTGATCCGGCTACCTGCCCATTCGAC
CACCAAGCGAAACATCGCATCGAGCGAGCACGTACTCGGATGGAAGCCGGTCTTGTCGATCAGGATGATC
TGGACGAAGAGCATCAGGGGCTCGCGCCAGCCGAACTGTTCGCCAGGCTCAAGGCGCGCATGCCCGACGG
CGAGGATCTCGTCGTGACCCATGGCGATGCCTGCTTGCCGAATATCATGGTGGAAAATGGCCGCTTTTCT
GGATTCATCGACTGTGGCCGGCTGGGTGTGGCGGACCGCTATCAGGACATAGCGTTGGCTACCCGTGATA
TTGCTGAAGAGCTTGGCGGCGAATGGGCTGACCGCTTCCTCGTGCTTTACGGTATCGCCGCTCCCGATTC
GCAGCGCATCGCCTTCTATCGCCTTCTTGACGAGTTCTTCTGAGCGGGACTCTGGGGTTCGCGAAATGAC
CGACCAAGCGACGCCCAACCTGCCATCACGAGATTTCGATTCCACCGCCGCCTTCTATGAAAGGTTGGGC
TTCGGAATCGTTTTCCGGGACGCCGGCTGGATGATCCTCCAGCGCGGGGATCTCATGCTGGAGTTCTTCG
CCCACCCCAACTTGTTTATTGCAGCTTATAATGGTTACAAATAAAGCAATAGCATCACAAATTTCACAAA
TAAAGCATTTTTTTCACTGCATTCTAGTTGTGGTTTGTCCAAACTCATCAATGTATCTTATCATGTCTGT
ATACCGTCGACCTCTAGCTAGAGCTTGGCGTAATCATGGTCATAGCTGTTTCCTGTGTGAAATTGTTATC
CGCTCACAATTCCACACAACATACGAGCCGGAAGCATAAAGTGTAAAGCCTGGGGTGCCTAATGAGTGAG
CTAACTCACATTAATTGCGTTGCGCTCACTGCCCGCTTTCCAGTCGGGAAACCTGTCGTGCCAGCTGCAT
TAATGAATCGGCCAACGCGCGGGGAGAGGCGGTTTGCGTATTGGGCGCTCTTCCGCTTCCTCGCTCACTG
ACTCGCTGCGCTCGGTCGTTCGGCTGCGGCGAGCGGTATCAGCTCACTCAAAGGCGGTAATACGGTTATC
CACAGAATCAGGGGATAACGCAGGAAAGAACATGTGAGCAAAAGGCCAGCAAAAGGCCAGGAACCGTAAA
AAGGCCGCGTTGCTGGCGTTTTTCCATAGGCTCCGCCCCCCTGACGAGCATCACAAAAATCGACGCTCAA
GTCAGAGGTGGCGAAACCCGACAGGACTATAAAGATACCAGGCGTTTCCCCCTGGAAGCTCCCTCGTGCG
CTCTCCTGTTCCGACCCTGCCGCTTACCGGATACCTGTCCGCCTTTCTCCCTTCGGGAAGCGTGGCGCTT
TCTCATAGCTCACGCTGTAGGTATCTCAGTTCGGTGTAGGTCGTTCGCTCCAAGCTGGGCTGTGTGCACG
AACCCCCCGTTCAGCCCGACCGCTGCGCCTTATCCGGTAACTATCGTCTTGAGTCCAACCCGGTAAGACA
CGACTTATCGCCACTGGCAGCAGCCACTGGTAACAGGATTAGCAGAGCGAGGTATGTAGGCGGTGCTACA
GAGTTCTTGAAGTGGTGGCCTAACTACGGCTACACTAGAAGAACAGTATTTGGTATCTGCGCTCTGCTGA
AGCCAGTTACCTTCGGAAAAAGAGTTGGTAGCTCTTGATCCGGCAAACAAACCACCGCTGGTAGCGGTGG
TTTTTTTGTTTGCAAGCAGCAGATTACGCGCAGAAAAAAAGGATCTCAAGAAGATCCTTTGATCTTTTCT
ACGGGGTCTGACGCTCAGTGGAACGAAAACTCACGTTAAGGGATTTTGGTCATGAGATTATCAAAAAGGA
TCTTCACCTAGATCCTTTTAAATTAAAAATGAAGTTTTAAATCAATCTAAAGTATATATGAGTAAACTTG
GTCTGACAGTTACCAATGCTTAATCAGTGAGGCACCTATCTCAGCGATCTGTCTATTTCGTTCATCCATA
GTTGCCTGACTCCCCGTCGTGTAGATAACTACGATACGGGAGGGCTTACCATCTGGCCCCAGTGCTGCAA
TGATACCGCGAGACCCACGCTCACCGGCTCCAGATTTATCAGCAATAAACCAGCCAGCCGGAAGGGCCGA
GCGCAGAAGTGGTCCTGCAACTTTATCCGCCTCCATCCAGTCTATTAATTGTTGCCGGGAAGCTAGAGTA
AGTAGTTCGCCAGTTAATAGTTTGCGCAACGTTGTTGCCATTGCTACAGGCATCGTGGTGTCACGCTCGT
CGTTTGGTATGGCTTCATTCAGCTCCGGTTCCCAACGATCAAGGCGAGTTACATGATCCCCCATGTTGTG
CAAAAAAGCGGTTAGCTCCTTCGGTCCTCCGATCGTTGTCAGAAGTAAGTTGGCCGCAGTGTTATCACTC
ATGGTTATGGCAGCACTGCATAATTCTCTTACTGTCATGCCATCCGTAAGATGCTTTTCTGTGACTGGTG
AGTACTCAACCAAGTCATTCTGAGAATAGTGTATGCGGCGACCGAGTTGCTCTTGCCCGGCGTCAATACG
GGATAATACCGCGCCACATAGCAGAACTTTAAAAGTGCTCATCATTGGAAAACGTTCTTCGGGGCGAAAA
CTCTCAAGGATCTTACCGCTGTTGAGATCCAGTTCGATGTAACCCACTCGTGCACCCAACTGATCTTCAG
CATCTTTTACTTTCACCAGCGTTTCTGGGTGAGCAAAAACAGGAAGGCAAAATGCCGCAAAAAAGGGAAT
AAGGGCGACACGGAAATGTTGAATACTCATACTCTTCCTTTTTCAATATTATTGAAGCATTTATCAGGGT
TATTGTCTCATGAGCGGATACATATTTGAATGTATTTAGAAAAATAAACAAATAGGGGTTCCGCGCACAT
TTCCCCGAAAAGTGCCACCTG
